Addgene plasmid #178670: A1-LCD-6R+6K
Purpose: Bacterial expression of N-terminally 6His tagged A1-LCD with six Arg residues replaced with Lys (LCD: low-complexity domain, aa 186-320)
Depositing lab: Tanja Mittag. Depositing organization: St. Jude Children's Research Hospital. Publication: Deciphering how naturally occurring sequence features impact the phase behaviours of disordered prion-like domains. Bremer A, Farag M, Borcherds WM, Peran I, Martin EW, Pappu RV, Mittag T. Nat Chem. 2022 Feb;14(2):196-207. doi: 10.1038/s41557-021-00840-w. Epub 2021 Dec 20. PubMed 34931046.
Backbone
  Vector backbone: pDEST17
  Vector type: Bacterial Expression
Growth in bacteria
  Bacterial resistance: Ampicillin, 100 μg/mL
  Growth temperature: 37°C
  Growth strain: DH5alpha
  Copy number: Low Copy
Gene/Insert
  Gene/Insert name: A1-LCD-6R+6K
  Species: H. sapiens (human)
  Mutation: six Arg residues replaced with Lys
  Entrez Gene: HNRNPA1 (a.k.a. ALS19, ALS20, HNRPA1, HNRPA1L3, IBMPFD3, MPD3, UP 1, hnRNP A1, hnRNP-A1)
  Tag / fusion protein: 6xHis (N terminal on insert)
  Cloning method: Gateway Cloning
Terms and licenses: Academic/Nonprofit Terms; Industry Terms: Not Available to Industry
How to cite: A1-LCD-6R+6K was a gift from Tanja Mittag (Addgene plasmid # 178670 ; http://n2t.net/addgene:178670 ; RRID:Addgene_178670)
