[The description below was written by a language model from this plasmid's Addgene catalogue record and pLannotate feature annotations shown in this document.]
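Description:
A1-LCD-6R+6K is a bacterial expression plasmid built on the Gateway destination vector pDEST17, carrying a variant of the low-complexity domain (residues 186–320) of human hnRNP A1 in which six arginine residues have been replaced with lysine. The 5.1 kb plasmid is maintained in E. coli through a ColE1/pBR322-type origin accompanied by the bom region and the rop gene, which keeps copy number low, consistent with the catalogue entry. Selection is by ampicillin via the β-lactamase gene and its own promoter. The tetracycline resistance fragments and tet promoter flanking the expression cassette are non-functional remnants of the pBR322-derived backbone.

Expression is driven by a T7 promoter with the phage T7 gene 10 ribosome binding site, so production requires a host supplying T7 RNA polymerase, and transcription ends at a T7 terminator. The reading frame begins with an N-terminal polyhistidine tag (recorded as 6xHis; the annotation software matched it as a partial 8xHis), runs through the attB1 site left by Gateway recombination, then a TEV protease recognition site, and then the roughly 400 bp HNRNPA1 fragment, which is followed by attB2. The TEV site should allow the affinity tag to be removed after purification. The automated annotation matched the insert to the bovine orthologue, but the catalogue states the source as human. A short fragment annotated as a T7 gene 10B–derived sequence lies downstream of attB2 and appears to be vector sequence rather than part of the intended protein.

The construct belongs to a set of sequence variants used to produce recombinant protein for studying how particular residue types, here arginine versus lysine, influence the phase behaviour of disordered prion-like domains.
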