Features (pLannotate 1.2.2; 18 found; start..end, strand, type, name):
     59..163     +  promoter       AmpR promoter: bla
    164..1024    +  CDS            AmpR: β-lactamase; bla; confers resistance to ampicillin, carbenicillin, and related antibiotics
   1195..1783    +  rep_origin     ori: high-copy-number ColE1/pMB1/pBR322/pUC origin of replication
   1969..2108    -  misc_feature   bom: basis of mobility region from pBR322
   2210..2401    -  CDS            rop: Rop protein, which maintains plasmids at low copy number; rop
   2418..2798    +  CDS            YPB1_ECOLX: Protein predicted: Swiss-Prot protein existence level 4. From Escherichia coli.
   3040..3944    -  CDS            TcR (fragment): tetracycline efflux protein; tet; confers resistance to tetracycline
   3966..3984    +  promoter       T7 promoter: promoter for bacteriophage T7 RNA polymerase
   4016..4038    +  RBS            RBS: efficient ribosome binding site from bacteriophage T7 gene 10 (Olins and Rangwala, 1989)
   4056..4076    +  CDS            8xHis (fragment): 8xHis affinity tag
   4085..4109    +  protein_bind   attB1: mutant version of attB; recombination site for the Gateway® BP reaction BP Clonase™
   4112..4132    +  CDS            TEV site: tobacco etch virus (TEV) protease recognition and cleavage site
   4136..4540    +  CDS            HNRNPA1 (fragment): ROA1_BOVIN - Also known as HNRPA1. Experimental evidence at protein level: Swiss-Prot protein existence level 1. Involved in the packaging of pre-mRNA into hnRNP particles, transport of poly(A) mRNA from the nucleus to the cytoplasm and may modulate splice site selection. May bind to specific miRNA hairpins. Binds to the IRES and thereby inhibits the translation of the apoptosis protease activating factor APAF1. From Bos taurus (Bovine).
   4545..4569    -  protein_bind   attB2: mutant version of attB; recombination site for the Gateway® BP reaction BP Clonase™
   4579..4628    +  CDS            SET1 (fragment): solubility-enhancement tag derived from T7 phage gene 10B
   4636..4683    +  terminator     T7 terminator: transcription terminator for bacteriophage T7 RNA polymerase
   4709..5001    -  CDS            TcR (fragment): tetracycline efflux protein; tet; confers resistance to tetracycline
   5049..5077    -  promoter       tet promoter: E. coli promoter for tetracycline efflux protein gene
>Addgene plasmid #178670 | A1-LCD-6R+6K | addgene full sequence | sequence record 356194 | Addgene NGS Result
TAATGTCATGATAATAATGGTTTCTTAGACGTCAGGTGGCACTTTTCGGGGAAATGTGCGCGGAACCCCT
ATTTGTTTATTTTTCTAAATACATTCAAATATGTATCCGCTCATGAGACAATAACCCTGATAAATGCTTC
AATAATATTGAAAAAGGAAGAGTATGAGTATTCAACATTTCCGTGTCGCCCTTATTCCCTTTTTTGCGGC
ATTTTGCCTTCCTGTTTTTGCTCACCCAGAAACGCTGGTGAAAGTAAAAGATGCTGAAGATCAGTTGGGT
GCACGAGTGGGTTACATCGAACTGGATCTCAACAGCGGTAAGATCCTTGAGAGTTTTCGCCCCGAAGAAC
GTTTTCCAATGATGAGCACTTTTAAAGTTCTGCTATGTGGCGCGGTATTATCCCGTGTTGACGCCGGGCA
AGAGCAACTCGGTCGCCGCATACACTATTCTCAGAATGACTTGGTTGAGTACTCACCAGTCACAGAAAAG
CATCTTACGGATGGCATGACAGTAAGAGAATTATGCAGTGCTGCCATAACCATGAGTGATAACACTGCGG
CCAACTTACTTCTGACAACGATCGGAGGACCGAAGGAGCTAACCGCTTTTTTGCACAACATGGGGGATCA
TGTAACTCGCCTTGATCGTTGGGAACCGGAGCTGAATGAAGCCATACCAAACGACGAGCGTGACACCACG
ATGCCTGCAGCAATGGCAACAACGTTGCGCAAACTATTAACTGGCGAACTACTTACTCTAGCTTCCCGGC
AACAATTAATAGACTGGATGGAGGCGGATAAAGTTGCAGGACCACTTCTGCGCTCGGCCCTTCCGGCTGG
CTGGTTTATTGCTGATAAATCTGGAGCCGGTGAGCGTGGGTCTCGCGGTATCATTGCAGCACTGGGGCCA
GATGGTAAGCCCTCCCGTATCGTAGTTATCTACACGACGGGGAGTCAGGCAACTATGGATGAACGAAATA
GACAGATCGCTGAGATAGGTGCCTCACTGATTAAGCATTGGTAACTGTCAGACCAAGTTTACTCATATAT
ACTTTAGATTGATTTAAAACTTCATTTTTAATTTAAAAGGATCTAGGTGAAGATCCTTTTTGATAATCTC
ATGACCAAAATCCCTTAACGTGAGTTTTCGTTCCACTGAGCGTCAGACCCCGTAGAAAAGATCAAAGGAT
CTTCTTGAGATCCTTTTTTTCTGCGCGTAATCTGCTGCTTGCAAACAAAAAAACCACCGCTACCAGCGGT
GGTTTGTTTGCCGGATCAAGAGCTACCAACTCTTTTTCCGAAGGTAACTGGCTTCAGCAGAGCGCAGATA
CCAAATACTGTCCTTCTAGTGTAGCCGTAGTTAGGCCACCACTTCAAGAACTCTGTAGCACCGCCTACAT
ACCTCGCTCTGCTAATCCTGTTACCAGTGGCTGCTGCCAGTGGCGATAAGTCGTGTCTTACCGGGTTGGA
CTCAAGACGATAGTTACCGGATAAGGCGCAGCGGTCGGGCTGAACGGGGGGTTCGTGCACACAGCCCAGC
TTGGAGCGAACGACCTACACCGAACTGAGATACCTACAGCGTGAGCTATGAGAAAGCGCCACGCTTCCCG
AAGGGAGAAAGGCGGACAGGTATCCGGTAAGCGGCAGGGTCGGAACAGGAGAGCGCACGAGGGAGCTTCC
AGGGGGAAACGCCTGGTATCTTTATAGTCCTGTCGGGTTTCGCCACCTCTGACTTGAGCGTCGATTTTTG
TGATGCTCGTCAGGGGGGCGGAGCCTATGGAAAAACGCCAGCAACGCGGCCTTTTTACGGTTCCTGGCCT
TTTGCTGGCCTTTTGCTCACATGTTCTTTCCTGCGTTATCCCCTGATTCTGTGGATAACCGTATTACCGC
CTTTGAGTGAGCTGATACCGCTCGCCGCAGCCGAACGACCGAGCGCAGCGAGTCAGTGAGCGAGGAAGCG
GAAGAGCGCCTGATGCGGTATTTTCTCCTTACGCATCTGTGCGGTATTTCACACCGCAATGGTGCACTCT
CAGTACAATCTGCTCTGATGCCGCATAGTTAAGCCAGTATACACTCCGCTATCGCTACGTGACTGGGTCA
TGGCTGCGCCCCGACACCCGCCAACACCCGCTGACGCGCCCTGACGGGCTTGTCTGCTCCCGGCATCCGC
TTACAGACAAGCTGTGACCGTCTCCGGGAGCTGCATGTGTCAGAGGTTTTCACCGTCATCACCGAAACGC
GCGAGGCAGCTGCGGTAAAGCTCATCAGCGTGGTCGTGAAGCGATTCACAGATGTCTGCCTGTTCATCCG
CGTCCAGCTCGTTGAGTTTCTCCAGAAGCGTTAATGTCTGGCTTCTGATAAAGCGGGCCATGTTAAGGGC
GGTTTTTTCCTGTTTGGTCACTGATGCCTCCGTGTAAGGGGGATTTCTGTTCATGGGGGTAATGATACCG
ATGAAACGAGAGAGGATGCTCACGATACGGGTTACTGATGATGAACATGCCCGGTTACTGGAACGTTGTG
AGGGTAAACAACTGGCGGTATGGATGCGGCGGGACCAGAGAAAAATCACTCAGGGTCAATGCCAGCGCTT
CGTTAATACAGATGTAGGTGTTCCACAGGGTAGCCAGCAGCATCCTGCGATGCAGATCCGGAACATAATG
GTGCAGGGCGCTGACTTCCGCGTTTCCAGACTTTACGAAACACGGAAACCGAAGACCATTCATGTTGTTG
CTCAGGTCGCAGACGTTTTGCAGCAGCAGTCGCTTCACGTTCGCTCGCGTATCGGTGATTCATTCTGCTA
ACCAGTAAGGCAACCCCGCCAGCCTAGCCGGGTCCTCAACGACAGGAGCACGATCATGCGCACCCGTGGC
CAGGACCCAACGCTGCCCGAGATGCGCCGCGTGCGGCTGCTGGAGATGGCGGACGCGATGGATATGTTCT
GCCAAGGGTTGGTTTGCGCATTCACAGTTCTCCGCAAGAATTGATTGGCTCCAATTCTTGGAGTGGTGAA
TCCGTTAGCGAGGTGCCGCCGGCTTCCATTCAGGTCGAGGTGGCCCGGCTCCATGCACCGCGACGCAACG
CGGGGAGGCAGACAAGGTATAGGGCGGCGCCTACAATCCATGCCAACCCGTTCCATGTGCTCGCCGAGGC
GGCATAAATCGCCGTGACGATCAGCGGTCCAATGATCGAAGTTAGGCTGGTAAGAGCCGCGAGCGATCCT
TGAAGCTGTCCCTGATGGTCGTCATCTACCTGCCTGGACAGCATGGCCTGCAACGCGGGCATCCCGATGC
CGCCGGAAGCGAGAAGAATCATAATGGGGAAGGCCATCCAGCCTCGCGTCGCGAACGCCAGCAAGACGTA
GCCCAGCGCGTCGGCCGCCATGCCGGCGATAATGGCCTGCTTCTCGCCGAAACGTTTGGTGGCGGGACCA
GTGACGAAGGCTTGAGCGAGGGCGTGCAAGATTCCGAATACCGCAAGCGACAGGCCGATCATCGTCGCGC
TCCAGCGAAAGCGGTCCTCGCCGAAAATGACCCAGAGCGCTGCCGGCACCTGTCCTACGAGTTGCATGAT
AAAGAAGACAGTCATAAGTGCGGCGACGATAGTCATGCCCCGCGCCCACCGGAAGGAGCTGACTGGGTTG
AAGGCTCTCAAGGGCATCGGTCGATCGACGCTCTCCCTTATGCGACTCCTGCATTAGGAAGCAGCCCAGT
AGTAGGTTGAGGCCGTTGAGCACCGCCGCCGCAAGGAATGGTGCATGCAAGGAGATGGCGCCCAACAGTC
CCCCGGCCACGGGGCCTGCCACCATACCCACGCCGAAACAAGCGCTCATGAGCCCGAAGTGGCGAGCCCG
ATCTTCCCCATCGGTGATGTCGGCGATATAGGCGCCAGCAACCGCACCTGTGGCGCCGGTGATGCCGGCC
ACGATGCGTCCGGCGTAGAGGATCGAGATCTCGATCCCGCGAAATTAATACGACTCACTATAGGGAGACC
ACAACGGTTTCCCTCTAGAAATAATTTTGTTTAACTTTAAGAAGGAGATATACATATGTCGTACTACCAT
CACCATCACCATCACCTCGAATCAACAAGTTTGTACAAAAAAGCAGGCTTCGAAAACCTGTATTTTCAGG
GCAGCATGGCCAGCGCCAGCAGCAGCCAGAAGGGCAAGTCTGGCAGCGGCAATTTCGGCGGAGGAAGAGG
CGGCGGATTCGGCGGCAACGACAACTTTGGCAAGGGCGGCAACTTCAGCGGCAGAGGCGGCTTTGGAGGC
TCTAAAGGCGGAGGCGGCTATGGCGGAAGCGGCGACGGCTATAACGGCTTCGGCAACGATGGCTCCAACT
TCGGAGGCGGGGGAAGCTACAACGATTTCGGCAACTACAACAACCAGAGCAGCAACTTCGGCCCCATGAA
GGGGGGAAACTTTGGCGGCAAGAGCAGCGGCGGATCTGGCGGAGGGGGACAGTACTTCGCCAAGCCCAGA
AACCAGGGCGGCTACGGGGGATCTAGCAGCAGCTCTAGCTACGGCAGCGGCCGGAAGTTCTAAGACCCAG
CTTTCTTGTACAAAGTGGTTGATTCGAGGCTGCTAACAAAGCCCGAAAGGAAGCTGAGTTGGCTGCTGCC
ACCGCTGAGCAATAACTAGCATAACCCCTTGGGGCCTCTAAACGGGTCTTGAGGGGTTTTTTGCTGAAAG
GAGGAACTATATCCGGATATCCACAGGACGGGTGTGGTCGCCATGATCGCGTAGTCGATAGTGGCTCCAA
GTAGCGAAGCGAGCAGGACTGGGCGGCGGCCAAAGCGGTCGGACAGTGCTCCGAGAACGGGTGCGCATAG
AAATTGCATCAACGCATATAGCGCTAGCAGCACGCCATAGTGACTGGCGATGCTGTCGGAATGGACGATA
TCCCGCAAGAGGCCCGGCAGTACCGGCATAACCAAGCCTATGCCTACAGCATCCAGGGTGACGGTGCCGA
GGATGACGATGAGCGCATTGTTAGATTTCATACACGGTGCCTGACTGCGTTAGCAATTTAACTGTGATAA
ACTACCGCATTAAAGCTTATCGATGATAAGCTGTCAAACATGAGAATTCTTGAAGACGAAAGGGCCTCGT
GATACGCCTATTTTTATAGGT
